>Addgene plasmid #143633 | TFORF2833 | addgene full sequence | sequence record 400445 | Addgene NGS Result
TTAATGTAGTCTTATGCAATACTCTTGTAGTCTTGCAACATGGTAACGATGAGTTAGCAACATGCCTTAC
AAGGAGAGAAAAAGCACCGTGCATGCCGATTGGTGGAAGTAAGGTGGTACGATCGTGCCTTATTAGGAAG
GCAACAGACGGGTCTGACATGGATTGGACGAACCACTGAATTGCCGCATTGCAGAGATATTGTATTTAAG
TGCCTAGCTCGATACATAAACGGGTCTCTCTGGTTAGACCAGATCTGAGCCTGGGAGCTCTCTGGCTAAC
TAGGGAACCCACTGCTTAAGCCTCAATAAAGCTTGCCTTGAGTGCTTCAAGTAGTGTGTGCCCGTCTGTT
GTGTGACTCTGGTAACTAGAGATCCCTCAGACCCTTTTAGTCAGTGTGGAAAATCTCTAGCAGTGGCGCC
CGAACAGGGACTTGAAAGCGAAAGGGAAACCAGAGGAGCTCTCTCGACGCAGGACTCGGCTTGCTGAAGC
GCGCACGGCAAGAGGCGAGGGGCGGCGACTGGTGAGTACGCCAAAAATTTTGACTAGCGGAGGCTAGAAG
GAGAGAGATGGGTGCGAGAGCGTCAGTATTAAGCGGGGGAGAATTAGATCGCGATGGGAAAAAATTCGGT
TAAGGCCAGGGGGAAAGAAAAAATATAAATTAAAACATATAGTATGGGCAAGCAGGGAGCTAGAACGATT
CGCAGTTAATCCTGGCCTGTTAGAAACATCAGAAGGCTGTAGACAAATACTGGGACAGCTACAACCATCC
CTTCAGACAGGATCAGAAGAACTTAGATCATTATATAATACAGTAGCAACCCTCTATTGTGTGCATCAAA
GGATAGAGATAAAAGACACCAAGGAAGCTTTAGACAAGATAGAGGAAGAGCAAAACAAAAGTAAGACCAC
CGCACAGCAAGCGGCCGCTGATCTTCAGACCTGGAGGAGGAGATATGAGGGACAATTGGAGAAGTGAATT
ATATAAATATAAAGTAGTAAAAATTGAACCATTAGGAGTAGCACCCACCAAGGCAAAGAGAAGAGTGGTG
CAGAGAGAAAAAAGAGCAGTGGGAATAGGAGCTTTGTTCCTTGGGTTCTTGGGAGCAGCAGGAAGCACTA
TGGGCGCAGCGTCAATGACGCTGACGGTACAGGCCAGACAATTATTGTCTGGTATAGTGCAGCAGCAGAA
CAATTTGCTGAGGGCTATTGAGGCGCAACAGCATCTGTTGCAACTCACAGTCTGGGGCATCAAGCAGCTC
CAGGCAAGAATCCTGGCTGTGGAAAGATACCTAAAGGATCAACAGCTCCTGGGGATTTGGGGTTGCTCTG
GAAAACTCATTTGCACCACTGCTGTGCCTTGGAATGCTAGTTGGAGTAATAAATCTCTGGAACAGATTTG
GAATCACACGACCTGGATGGAGTGGGACAGAGAAATTAACAATTACACAAGCTTAATACACTCCTTAATT
GAAGAATCGCAAAACCAGCAAGAAAAGAATGAACAAGAATTATTGGAATTAGATAAATGGGCAAGTTTGT
GGAATTGGTTTAACATAACAAATTGGCTGTGGTATATAAAATTATTCATAATGATAGTAGGAGGCTTGGT
AGGTTTAAGAATAGTTTTTGCTGTACTTTCTATAGTGAATAGAGTTAGGCAGGGATATTCACCATTATCG
TTTCAGACCCACCTCCCAACCCCGAGGGGACCCATGCATTGCATCTCAATTAGTCAGCAACCAGGTGTGG
AAAGTCCCCAGGCTCCCCAGCAGGCAGAAGTATGCAAAGCATGCGTCTCAATTAGTCAGCAACCATAGTC
CCGCCCCTAACTCCGCCCATCCCGCCCCTAACTCCGCCCAGTTCCGCCCATTCTCCGCCCCATGGCTGAC
TAATTTTTTTTATTTATGCAGAGGCCGAGGCCGCCTCGGCCTCTGAGCTATTCCAGAAGTAGTGAGGAGG
CTTTTTTGGAGGCCTAGGCTTTTGCAAAAAGCTTTCTAGAGGTACCACCGGAGCTTACCATGACCGAGTA
CAAGCCCACGGTGCGCCTCGCCACCCGCGACGACGTCCCCAGGGCCGTACGCACCCTCGCCGCCGCGTTC
GCCGACTACCCCGCCACGCGCCACACCGTCGATCCGGACCGCCACATCGAGCGGGTCACCGAGCTGCAAG
AACTCTTCCTCACGCGCGTCGGGCTCGACATCGGCAAGGTGTGGGTCGCGGACGACGGCGCCGCCGTGGC
GGTCTGGACCACGCCGGAGAGCGTCGAAGCGGGGGCGGTGTTCGCCGAGATCGGCCCGCGCATGGCCGAG
TTGAGCGGTTCCCGGCTGGCCGCGCAGCAACAGATGGAAGGCCTCCTGGCGCCGCACCGGCCCAAGGAGC
CCGCGTGGTTCCTGGCCACCGTCGGCGTCTCGCCCGACCACCAGGGCAAGGGTCTGGGCAGCGCCGTCGT
GCTCCCCGGAGTGGAGGCGGCCGAGCGCGCCGGGGTGCCCGCCTTCCTGGAGACCTCCGCGCCCCGCAAC
CTCCCCTTCTACGAGCGGCTCGGCTTCACCGTCACCGCCGACGTCGAGGTGCCCGAAGGACCGCGCACCT
GGTGCATGACCCGCAAGCCCGGTGCCAGTTAACGAATTCTAGATCTTGAGACAAATGGCAGTATTCATCC
ACAATTTTAAAAGAAAAGGGGGGATTGGGGGGTACAGTGCAGGGGAAAGAATAGTAGACATAATAGCAAC
AGACATACAAACTAAAGAATTACAAAAACAAATTACAAAAATTCAAAATTTTCGGGTTTATTACAGGGAC
AGCAGAGATCCACTTTGGCGCCGGCTCGAGGCCTGCAGGTGCAAAGATGGATAAAGTTTTAAACAGAGAG
GAATCTTTGCAGCTAATGGACCTTCTAGGTCTTGAAAGGAGTGGGAATTGGCTCCGGTGCCCGTCAGTGG
GCAGAGCGCACATCGCCCACAGTCCCCGAGAAGTTGGGGGGAGGGGTCGGCAATTGAACCGGTGCCTAGA
GAAGGTGGCGCGGGGTAAACTGGGAAAGTGATGTCGTGTACTGGCTCCGCCTTTTTCCCGAGGGTGGGGG
AGAACCGTATATAAGTGCAGTAGTCGCCGTGAACGTTCTTTTTCGCAACGGGTTTGCCGCCAGAACACAG
GTAAGTGCCGTGTGTGGTTCCCGCGGGCCTGGCCTCTTTACGGGTTATGGCCCTTGCGTGCCTTGAATTA
CTTCCACCTGGCTGCAGTACGTGATTCTTGATCCCGAGCTTCGGGTTGGAAGTGGGTGGGAGAGTTCGAG
GCCTTGCGCTTAAGGAGCCCCTTCGCCTCGTGCTTGAGTTGAGGCCTGGCCTGGGCGCTGGGGCCGCCGC
GTGCGAATCTGGTGGCACCTTCGCGCCTGTCTCGCTGCTTTCGATAAGTCTCTAGCCATTTAAAATTTTT
GATGACCTGCTGCGACGCTTTTTTTCTGGCAAGATAGTCTTGTAAATGCGGGCCAAGATCTGCACACTGG
TATTTCGGTTTTTGGGGCCGCGGGCGGCGACGGGGCCCGTGCGTCCCAGCGCACATGTTCGGCGAGGCGG
GGCCTGCGAGCGCGGCCACCGAGAATCGGACGGGGGTAGTCTCAAGCTGGCCGGCCTGCTCTGGTGCCTG
GCCTCGCGCCGCCGTGTATCGCCCCGCCCTGGGCGGCAAGGCTGGCCCGGTCGGCACCAGTTGCGTGAGC
GGAAAGATGGCCGCTTCCCGGCCCTGCTGCAGGGAGCTCAAAATGGAGGACGCGGCGCTCGGGAGAGCGG
GCGGGTGAGTCACCCACACAAAGGAAAAGGGCCTTTCCGTCCTCAGCCGTCGCTTCATGTGACTCCACGG
AGTACCGGGCGCCGTCCAGGCACCTCGATTAGTTCTCGAGCTTTTGGAGTACGTCGTCTTTAGGTTGGGG
GGAGGGGTTTTATGCGATGGAGTTTCCCCACACTGAGTGGGTGGAGACTGAAGTTAGGCCAGCTTGGCAC
TTGATGTAATTCTCCTTGGAATTTGCCCTTTTTGAGTTTGGATCTTGGTTCATTCTCAAGCCTCAGACAG
TGGTTCAAAGTTTTTTTCTTCCATTTCAGGTGTCGTGAGGCTAGCACCGCCACCATGGAAGATATACAAA
CAAATGCGGAACTGAAAAGCACTCAGGAGCAGTCTGTGCCCGCAGAAAGTGCAGCGGTTTTGAATGACTA
CAGTTTAACCAAATCTCATGAAATGGAAAATGTGGACAGTGGAGAAGGCCCAGCCAATGAAGATGAAGAC
ATAGGAGGTGAACGCCCATTCCAGTGTAATCAGTGTGGGGCATCTTTTACTCAGAAAGGTAACCTCCTCC
GCCACATTAAACTGCACACAGGGGAAAAACCTTTTAAGTGTCACCTCTGCAACTATGCATGCCAAAGAAG
AGATGCGCTCACGGGGCATCTTAGGACACATTCTGTGGAGAAACCCTACAAATGTGAGTTTTGTGGAAGG
AGTTACAAGCAGAGAAGTTCCCTTGAGGAGCACAAGGAGCGCTGCCGTACATTTCTTCAGAGCACTGACC
CAGGGGACACTGCAAGTGCGGAGGCAAGACACATCAAAGCAGAGATGGGAAGTGAAAGAGCTCTCGTACT
GGACAGATTAGCAAGCAATGTGGCAAAACGAAAAAGCTCAATGCCTCAGAAATTCATTGGTGAGAAGCGC
CACTGCTTTGATGTCAACTATAATTCAAGTTACATGTATGAGAAAGAGAGTGAGCTCATACAGACCCGCA
TGATGGACCAAGCCATCAATAACGCCATCAGCTATCTTGGCGCCGAAGCCCTGCGCCCCTTGGTCCAGAC
ACCGCCTGCTCCCACCTCGGAGATGGTTCCAGTTATCAGCAGCATGTATCCCATAGCCCTCACCCGGGCT
GAGATGTCAAACGGTGCCCCTCAAGAGCTGGAAAAGAAAAGCATCCACCTTCCAGAGAAGAGCGTGCCTT
CTGAGAGAGGCCTCTCTCCCAACAATAGTGGCCACGACTCCACGGACACTGACAGCAACCATGAAGAACG
CCAGAATCACATCTATCAGCAAAATCACATGGTCCTGTCTCGGGCCCGCAATGGGATGCCACTTCTGAAG
GAGGTTCCCCGCTCTTACGAACTCCTCAAGCCCCCGCCCATCTGCCCAAGAGACTCCGTCAAAGTGATCA
ACAAGGAAGGGGAGGTGATGGATGTGTATCGGTGTGACCACTGCCGCGTCCTCTTCCTGGACTATGTGAT
GTTCACGATTCACATGGGCTGCCACGGCTTCCGTGACCCTTTCGAGTGTAACATGTGTGGATATCGAAGC
CATGATCGGTATGAGTTCTCGTCTCACATAGCCAGAGGAGAACACAGAGCCCTGCTGAAGTAGTAATGAA
CTAGTCCGTAACTTGAAAGTATTTCGATTTCTTGGCTTTATATATCTTGTGGAAAGGACGACAGCTTCCG
CCTTCCAATAATCATACGCGTTAAGTCGACAATCAACCTCTGGATTACAAAATTTGTGAAAGATTGACTG
GTATTCTTAACTATGTTGCTCCTTTTACGCTATGTGGATACGCTGCTTTAATGCCTTTGTATCATGCTAT
TGCTTCCCGTATGGCTTTCATTTTCTCCTCCTTGTATAAATCCTGGTTGCTGTCTCTTTATGAGGAGTTG
TGGCCCGTTGTCAGGCAACGTGGCGTGGTGTGCACTGTGTTTGCTGACGCAACCCCCACTGGTTGGGGCA
TTGCCACCACCTGTCAGCTCCTTTCCGGGACTTTCGCTTTCCCCCTCCCTATTGCCACGGCGGAACTCAT
CGCCGCCTGCCTTGCCCGCTGCTGGACAGGGGCTCGGCTGTTGGGCACTGACAATTCCGTGGTGTTGTCG
GGGAAATCATCGTCCTTTCCTTGGCTGCTCGCCTGTGTTGCCACCTGGATTCTGCGCGGGACGTCCTTCT
GCTACGTCCCTTCGGCCCTCAATCCAGCGGACCTTCCTTCCCGCGGCCTGCTGCCGGCTCTGCGGCCTCT
TCCGCGTCTTCGCCTTCGCCCTCAGACGAGTCGGATCTCCCTTTGGGCCGCCTCCCCGCGTCGACTTTAA
GACCAATGACTTACAAGGCAGCTGTAGATCTTAGCCACTTTTTAAAAGAAAAGGGGGGACTGGAAGGGCT
AATTCACTCCCAACGAAGACAAGATCTGCTTTTTGCTTGTACTGGGTCTCTCTGGTTAGACCAGATCTGA
GCCTGGGAGCTCTCTGGCTAACTAGGGAACCCACTGCTTAAGCCTCAATAAAGCTTGCCTTGAGTGCTTC
AAGTAGTGTGTGCCCGTCTGTTGTGTGACTCTGGTAACTAGAGATCCCTCAGACCCTTTTAGTCAGTGTG
GAAAATCTCTAGCAGTACGTATAGTAGTTCATGTCATCTTATTATTCAGTATTTATAACTTGCAAAGAAA
TGAATATCAGAGAGTGAGAGGAACTTGTTTATTGCAGCTTATAATGGTTACAAATAAAGCAATAGCATCA
CAAATTTCACAAATAAAGCATTTTTTTCACTGCATTCTAGTTGTGGTTTGTCCAAACTCATCAATGTATC
TTATCATGTCTGGCTCTAGCTATCCCGCCCCTAACTCCGCCCATCCCGCCCCTAACTCCGCCCAGTTCCG
CCCATTCTCCGCCCCATGGCTGACTAATTTTTTTTATTTATGCAGAGGCCGAGGCCGCCTCGGCCTCTGA
GCTATTCCAGAAGTAGTGAGGAGGCTTTTTTGGAGGCCTAGGGACGTACCCAATTCGCCCTATAGTGAGT
CGTATTACGCGCGCTCACTGGCCGTCGTTTTACAACGTCGTGACTGGGAAAACCCTGGCGTTACCCAACT
TAATCGCCTTGCAGCACATCCCCCTTTCGCCAGCTGGCGTAATAGCGAAGAGGCCCGCACCGATCGCCCT
TCCCAACAGTTGCGCAGCCTGAATGGCGAATGGG
[124 nt withheld, positions 6965-7088]
C
[91 nt withheld, positions 7090-7180]
A
[49 nt withheld, positions 7182-7230]
CCTTTGACGTTGGAGTCCACGTTCTTT
[37 nt withheld, positions 7258-7294]
ACCCTATCTCGGTCTATTCTTTTGATTTATAAGGGATTTTGCCGATTTCGGCCTATTGGTTAAAAAATGA
GCTGATTTAACAAAAATTTAACGCGAATTTTAACAAAATATTAACGCTTACAATTTAGGTGGCACTTTTC
GGGGAAATGTGCGCGGAACCCCTATTTGTTTATTTTTCTAAATACATTCAAATATGTATCCGCTCATGAG
ACAATAACCCTGATAAATGCTTCAATAATATTGAAAAAGGAAGAGTATGAGTATTCAACATTTCCGTGTC
GCCCTTATTCCCTTTTTTGCGGCATTTTGCCTTCCTGTTTTTGCTCACCCAGAAACGCTGGTGAAAGTAA
AAGATGCTGAAGATCAGTTGGGTGCACGAGTGGGTTACATCGAACTGGATCTCAACAGCGGTAAGATCCT
TGAGAGTTTTCGCCCCGAAGAACGTTTTCCAATGATGAGCACTTTTAAAGTTCTGCTATGTGGCGCGGTA
TTATCCCGTATTGACGCCGGGCAAGAGCAACTCGGTCGCCGCATACACTATTCTCAGAATGACTTGGTTG
AGTACTCACCAGTCACAGAAAAGCATCTTACGGATGGCATGACAGTAAGAGAATTATGCAGTGCTGCCAT
AACCATGAGTGATAACACTGCGGCCAACTTACTTCTGACAACGATCGGAGGACCGAAGGAGCTAACCGCT
TTTTTGCACAACATGGGGGATCATGTAACTCGCCTTGATCGTTGGGAACCGGAGCTGAATGAAGCCATAC
CAAACGACGAGCGTGACACCACGATGCCTGTAGCAATGGCAACAACGTTGCGCAAACTATTAACTGGCGA
ACTACTTACTCTAGCTTCCCGGCAACAATTAATAGACTGGATGGAGGCGGATAAAGTTGCAGGACCACTT
CTGCGCTCGGCCCTTCCGGCTGGCTGGTTTATTGCTGATAAATCTGGAGCCGGTGAGCGTGGGTCTCGCG
GTATCATTGCAGCACTGGGGCCAGATGGTAAGCCCTCCCGTATCGTAGTTATCTACACGACGGGGAGTCA
GGCAACTATGGATGAACGAAATAGACAGATCGCTGAGATAGGTGCCTCACTGATTAAGCATTGGTAACTG
TCAGACCAAGTTTACTCATATATACTTTAGATTGATTTAAAACTTCATTTTTAATTTAAAAGGATCTAGG
TGAAGATCCTTTTTGATAATCTCATGACCAAAATCCCTTAACGTGAGTTTTCGTTCCACTGAGCGTCAGA
CCCCGTAGAAAAGATCAAAGGATCTTCTTGAGATCCTTTTTTTCTGCGCGTAATCTGCTGCTTGCAAACA
AAAAAACCACCGCTACCAGCGGTGGTTTGTTTGCCGGATCAAGAGCTACCAACTCTTTTTCCGAAGGTAA
CTGGCTTCAGCAGAGCGCAGATACCAAATACTGTTCTTCTAGTGTAGCCGTAGTTAGGCCACCACTTCAA
GAACTCTGTAGCACCGCCTACATACCTCGCTCTGCTAATCCTGTTACCAGTGGCTGCTGCCAGTGGCGAT
AAGTCGTGTCTTACCGGGTTGGACTCAAGACGATAGTTACCGGATAAGGCGCAGCGGTCGGGCTGAACGG
GGGGTTCGTGCACACAGCCCAGCTTGGAGCGAACGACCTACACCGAACTGAGATACCTACAGCGTGAGCT
ATGAGAAAGCGCCACGCTTCCCGAAGGGAGAAAGGCGGACAGGTATCCGGTAAGCGGCAGGGTCGGAACA
GGAGAGCGCACGAGGGAGCTTCCAGGGGGAAACGCCTGGTATCTTTATAGTCCTGTCGGGTTTCGCCACC
TCTGACTTGAGCGTCGATTTTTGTGATGCTCGTCAGGGGGGCGGAGCCTATGGAAAAACGCCAGCAACGC
GGCCTTTTTACGGTTCCTGGCCTTTTGCTGGCCTTTTGCTCACATGTTCTTTCCTGCGTTATCCCCTGAT
TCTGTGGATAACCGTATTACCGCCTTTGAGTGAGCTGATACCGCTCGCCGCAGCCGAACGACCGAGCGCA
GCGAGTCAGTGAGCGAGGAAGCGGAAGAGCGCCCAATACGCAAACCGCCTCTCCCCGCGCGTTGGCCGAT
TCATTAATGCAGCTGGCACGACAGGTTTCCCGACTGGAAAGCGGGCAGTGAGCGCAACGCAATTAATGTG
AGTTAGCTCACTCATTAGGCACCCCAGGCTTTACACTTTATGCTTCCGGCTCGTATGTTGTGTGGAATTG
TGAGCGGATAACAATTTCACACAGGAAACAGCTATGACCATGATTACGCCAAGCGCGCAATTAACCCTCA
CTAAAGGGAACAAAAGCTGGAGCTGCAAGC
Features (pLannotate 1.2.2; 31 found; start..end, strand, type, name):
      5..231     +  promoter       RSV promoter: Rous sarcoma virus enhancer/promoter
    232..412     +  LTR            5' LTR (truncated): truncated 5' long terminal repeat (LTR) from HIV-1
    459..584     +  misc_feature   HIV-1 Ψ: packaging signal of human immunodeficiency virus type 1
    568..931     +  CDS            HIV-1 gag (fragment): gag protein from human immunodeficiency virus 1; gag
   1077..1310    +  misc_feature   RRE: The Rev response element (RRE) of HIV-1 allows for Rev-dependent mRNA export from the nucleus to the cytoplasm.
   1687..1713    +  CDS            Rev (fragment): human immunodeficiency virus 1 (HIV-1) Rev protein; rev; enhances nuclear export of unspliced and incompletely spliced viral mRNAs
   1720..1743    +  promoter       SV40 promoter (fragment): SV40 early promoter
   1744..1815    +  promoter       SV40 promoter (fragment): SV40 enhancer and early promoter
   1839..1974    +  rep_origin     SV40 ori: SV40 origin of replication
   2020..2616    +  CDS            PuroR (fragment): puromycin N-acetyltransferase; pac from Streptomyces; confers resistance to puromycin
   2665..2782    +  misc_feature   cPPT/CTS: central polypurine tract and central termination sequence of HIV-1
   2847..2913    +  CDS            small t antigen (fragment): SV40 (simian virus 40) small t antigen
   2920..4098    +  promoter       EF-1α promoter: strong constitutive promoter for human elongation factor EF-1α
   4115..5380    +  CDS            IKZF3 (fragment): IKZF3_HUMAN - Also known as ZNFN1A3. Experimental evidence at protein level: Swiss-Prot protein existence level 1. Transcription factor that plays an important role in the regulation of lymphocyte differentiation. Plays an essential role in regulation of B-cell differentiation, proliferation and maturation to an effector state. Involved in regulating BCL2 expression and controlling apoptosis in T-cells in an IL2-dependent manner. From Homo sapiens (Human).
   5396..5449    +  promoter       U6 promoter (fragment): RNA polymerase III promoter for human U6 snRNA
   5491..6079    +  misc_feature   WPRE: woodchuck hepatitis virus posttranscriptional regulatory element
   6130..6149    +  misc_feature   cPPT/CTS (fragment): central polypurine tract and central termination sequence of HIV-1
   6151..6384    +  LTR            3' LTR (ΔU3): self-inactivating 3' long terminal repeat (LTR) from HIV-1
   6462..6583    +  polyA_signal   SV40 poly(A) signal: SV40 polyadenylation signal
   6623..6758    +  rep_origin     SV40 ori: SV40 origin of replication
   6779..6797    -  promoter       T7 promoter: promoter for bacteriophage T7 RNA polymerase
   6805..6960    +  CDS            lacZα (fragment): LacZα fragment of β-galactosidase; lacZ fragment
   6965..7393    +  rep_origin     f1 ori (sequence partly withheld): f1 bacteriophage origin of replication; arrow indicates direction of (+) strand synthesis
   7446..7550    +  promoter       AmpR promoter: bla
   7551..8411    +  CDS            AmpR: β-lactamase; bla; confers resistance to ampicillin, carbenicillin, and related antibiotics
   8582..9170    +  rep_origin     ori: high-copy-number ColE1/pMB1/pBR322/pUC origin of replication
   9353..9445    +  CDS            lacI (fragment): lac repressor; lacI; The lac repressor binds to the lac operator to inhibit transcription in E. coli. This inhibition can be relieved by adding lactose or isopropyl-β-D-thiogalactopyranoside (IPTG).
   9458..9479    +  protein_bind   CAP binding site: CAP binding activates transcription in the presence of cAMP. E. coli catabolite activator protein
   9494..9524    +  promoter       lac promoter: promoter for the E. coli lac operon
   9532..9548    +  protein_bind   lac operator: The lac repressor binds to the lac operator to inhibit transcription in E. coli. This inhibition can be relieved by adding lactose or isopropyl-β-D-thiogalactopyranoside (IPTG). lac repressor encoded by lacI
   9593..9611    +  promoter       T3 promoter: promoter for bacteriophage T3 RNA polymerase
