[The description below was written by a language model from this plasmid's Addgene catalogue record and pLannotate feature annotations shown in this document.]
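Description:
TFORF2833 is a lentiviral mammalian expression plasmid built on the pLX_TRC317 backbone and carrying the human transcription factor IKZF3 (Aiolos), a regulator of lymphocyte, and particularly B-cell, differentiation. It belongs to a barcoded transcription factor ORF collection in which each synthesized ORF is paired with a unique 24-bp barcode, so that the factor delivered to a given cell can be identified in pooled overexpression screens. The barcode is not annotated separately in the feature table. In bacteria the plasmid is maintained through a high-copy ColE1/pUC origin and selected with ampicillin via β-lactamase. An f1 origin and remnants of a lac/T7/T3 cloning region are also present. The depositor warns that the plasmid can recombine, as is common for constructs carrying LTR repeats.

The viral cassette has a third-generation, self-inactivating layout. An RSV promoter drives a truncated HIV-1 5' LTR, followed by the Ψ packaging signal with a partial gag sequence, the Rev response element for Rev-dependent nuclear export of the genomic RNA, a cPPT/CTS element and a ΔU3 3' LTR, with an SV40 polyadenylation signal downstream. Two expression units sit between the LTRs. An SV40 early promoter drives the puromycin N-acetyltransferase gene for selecting transduced cells, and the strong constitutive EF-1α promoter drives the IKZF3 ORF. A WPRE downstream of the ORF enhances transcript stability and expression. A short U6 promoter fragment is annotated between the ORF and the WPRE, and the record does not explain its role. The annotated full sequence is 9,634 nt, matching the stated backbone and insert sizes. The construct is used to produce lentivirus for stable IKZF3 overexpression, for example in directed differentiation screens.
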