Addgene plasmid #143633: TFORF2833
Purpose: Lentiviral vector for overexpressing transcription factor ORFs with unique 24-bp barcodes. Barcodes facilitate identification of transcription factors in pooled screens.
Depositing lab: Feng Zhang. Depositing organization: Broad Institute. Publication: A transcription factor atlas of directed differentiation. Joung J, Ma S, Tay T, Geiger-Schuller KR, Kirchgatterer PC, Verdine VK, Guo B, Arias-Garcia MA, Allen WE, Singh A, Kuksenko O, Abudayyeh OO, Gootenberg JS, Fu Z, Macrae RK, Buenrostro JD, Regev A, Zhang F. Cell. 2023 Jan 5;186(1):209-229.e26. doi: 10.1016/j.cell.2022.11.026. PubMed 36608654.
Backbone
  Vector backbone: pLX_TRC317
  Backbone manufacturer: Broad Institute Genetic Perturbation Platform
  Backbone size w/o insert (bp): 8264
  Vector type: Mammalian Expression, Lentiviral
  Selectable markers: Puromycin
Growth in bacteria
  Bacterial resistance: Ampicillin, 100 μg/mL
  Growth temperature: 37°C
  Growth strain: NEB Stable
  Copy number: High Copy
Gene/Insert
  Gene/Insert name: IKZF3
  Species: H. sapiens (human)
  Insert size (bp): 1370
  Entrez Gene: IKZF3 (a.k.a. AIO, AIOLOS, IMD84, ZNFN1A3)
  Promoter: EF1a
  Cloning method: Unknown
  Sequencing primers: 5′ GGGTGGAGACTGAAGTTAGGCCAG; 3′ CACATAGCGTAAAAGGAGCAACATAG
Terms and licenses: Academic/Nonprofit Terms; Industry Terms: Not Available to Industry
Depositor comments: NM_001257410,ENST00000377958 . The transcription factor ORF portion of this plasmid was synthesized by Genewiz. Please test multiple small colonies in case of plasmid recombination. To make this collection available in a timely manner, a portion of this collection was not fully sequenced by Addgene. If an Addgene verified full plasmid sequence is not available, please contact us prior to placing an order to request the full sequence.
How to cite: TFORF2833 was a gift from Feng Zhang (Addgene plasmid # 143633 ; http://n2t.net/addgene:143633 ; RRID:Addgene_143633)
