>Addgene plasmid #143633 | TFORF2833 | depositor partial sequence | sequence record 283029 | Insert
ACCGCCACCATGGAAGATATACAAACAAATGCGGAACTGAAAAGCACTCAGGAGCAGTCTGTGCCCGCAG
AAAGTGCAGCGGTTTTGAATGACTACAGTTTAACCAAATCTCATGAAATGGAAAATGTGGACAGTGGAGA
AGGCCCAGCCAATGAAGATGAAGACATAGGAGGTGAACGCCCATTCCAGTGTAATCAGTGTGGGGCATCT
TTTACTCAGAAAGGTAACCTCCTCCGCCACATTAAACTGCACACAGGGGAAAAACCTTTTAAGTGTCACC
TCTGCAACTATGCATGCCAAAGAAGAGATGCGCTCACGGGGCATCTTAGGACACATTCTGTGGAGAAACC
CTACAAATGTGAGTTTTGTGGAAGGAGTTACAAGCAGAGAAGTTCCCTTGAGGAGCACAAGGAGCGCTGC
CGTACATTTCTTCAGAGCACTGACCCAGGGGACACTGCAAGTGCGGAGGCAAGACACATCAAAGCAGAGA
TGGGAAGTGAAAGAGCTCTCGTACTGGACAGATTAGCAAGCAATGTGGCAAAACGAAAAAGCTCAATGCC
TCAGAAATTCATTGGTGAGAAGCGCCACTGCTTTGATGTCAACTATAATTCAAGTTACATGTATGAGAAA
GAGAGTGAGCTCATACAGACCCGCATGATGGACCAAGCCATCAATAACGCCATCAGCTATCTTGGCGCCG
AAGCCCTGCGCCCCTTGGTCCAGACACCGCCTGCTCCCACCTCGGAGATGGTTCCAGTTATCAGCAGCAT
GTATCCCATAGCCCTCACCCGGGCTGAGATGTCAAACGGTGCCCCTCAAGAGCTGGAAAAGAAAAGCATC
CACCTTCCAGAGAAGAGCGTGCCTTCTGAGAGAGGCCTCTCTCCCAACAATAGTGGCCACGACTCCACGG
ACACTGACAGCAACCATGAAGAACGCCAGAATCACATCTATCAGCAAAATCACATGGTCCTGTCTCGGGC
CCGCAATGGGATGCCACTTCTGAAGGAGGTTCCCCGCTCTTACGAACTCCTCAAGCCCCCGCCCATCTGC
CCAAGAGACTCCGTCAAAGTGATCAACAAGGAAGGGGAGGTGATGGATGTGTATCGGTGTGACCACTGCC
GCGTCCTCTTCCTGGACTATGTGATGTTCACGATTCACATGGGCTGCCACGGCTTCCGTGACCCTTTCGA
GTGTAACATGTGTGGATATCGAAGCCATGATCGGTATGAGTTCTCGTCTCACATAGCCAGAGGAGAACAC
AGAGCCCTGCTGAAGTAGTAATGAACTAGTCCGTAACTTGAAAGTATTTCGATTTCTTGGCTTTATATAT
CTTGTGGAAAGGACGACAGCTTCCGCCTTCCAATAATCAT
