>Addgene plasmid #143633 | TFORF2833 | depositor partial sequence | sequence record 283030 | Barcode
CAGCTTCCGCCTTCCAATAATCAT
